>Addgene plasmid #55245 | EBFP2-LC-Myosin-N-7 | depositor partial sequence | sequence record 85650 | insert sequence
GATCCGCTAGCGCTACCGGACTCAGATCTCGAGCTCAAGCTTATGTCGAGCAAGAGAGCCAAGGCCAAGA
CCACCAAGAAGAGGCCCCAGAGGGCTACGTCCAATGTCTTCGCCATGTTTGACCAGTCCCAGATCCAGGA
GTTTAAGGAGGCCTTCAACATGATTGATCAGAACCGCGATGGCTTCATTGATAAGGAGGACCTGCACGAC
ATGTTGGCCTCTCTGGGGAAGAACCCCACAGACGAGTACCTGGAGGGCATGATGAACGAGGCGCCAGGGC
CCATCAACTTCACCATGTTCCTCACAATGTTTGGGGAGAAGCTGAACGGCACAGACCCCGAGGATGTGAT
CCGCAATGCCTTTGCCTGCTTTGATGAGGAGGCCTCAGGCTTCATCCACGAGGACCACCTGAGGGAGCTG
CTCACCACCATGGGCGACCGATTCACGGATGAGGAGGTGGACGAGATGTACCGCGAGGCACCCATTGATA
AGAAGGGCAACTTCAACTACGTGGAGTTCACTCGCATCCTCAAACACGGCGCCAAGGACAAGGACGACCT
GGATCCACCGGTCGCCACCATGGTGAGCAAGGGCGAGGAGCTGTTCACCGGGGTGGTGCCCATCCTGGTC
GAGCTGGACGGCGACGTAAACGGCCACAAGTTCAGCGTGAGGGGCGAGGGCGAGGGCGATGCCACCAACG
GCAAGCTGACCCTGAAGTTCATCTGCACCACCGGCAAGCTGCCCGTGCCCTGGCCCACCCTCGTGACCAC
CCTGAGCCACGGCGTGCAGTGCTTCGCCCGCTACCCCGACCACATGAAGCAGCACGACTTCTTCAAGTCC
GCCATGCCCGAAGGCTACGTCCAGGAGCGCACCATCTTCTTCAAGGACGACGGCACCTACAAGACCCGCG
CCGAGGTGAAGTTCGAGGGCGACACCCTGGTGAACCGCATCGAGCTGAAGGGCGTCGACTTCAAGGAGGA
CGGCAACATCCTGGGGCACAAGCTGGAGTACAACTTCAACAGCCACAACATCTATATCATGGCCGTCAAG
CAGAAGAACGGCATCAAGGTGAACTTCAAGATCCGCCACAACGTGGAGGACGGCAGCGTGCAGCTCGCCG
ACCACTACCAGCAGAACACCCCCATCGGCGACGGCCCCGTGCTGCTGCCCGACAGCCACTACCTGAGCAC
CCAGTCCGTGCTGAGCAAAGACCCCAACGAGAAGCGCGATCACATGGTCCTGCTGGAGTTCCGCACCGCC
GCCGGGATCACTCTCGGCATGGACGAGCTGTACAAGTAAGCGGCCGCGACTCTAGATCATAATCAGCCAT
ACCACATT
