>Addgene plasmid #55245 | EBFP2-LC-Myosin-N-7 | addgene partial sequence | sequence record 106141 | C-ter-GFP 5'-CTCCTCGCCCTTGCTCAC-3'
GGTCGTCCTTGTCCTTGGCGCCGTGTTTGAGGATGCGAGTGAACTCCACGTAGTTGAAGTTGCCCTTCTT
ATCAATGGGTGCCTCGCGGTACATCTCGTCCACCTCCTCATCCGTGAATCGGTCGCCCATGGTGGTGAGC
AGCTCCCTCAGGTGGTCCTCGTGGATGAAGCCTGAGGCCTCCTCATCAAAGCAGGCAAAGGCATTGCGGA
TCACATCCTCGGGGTCTGTGCCGTTCAGCTTCTCCCCAAACATTGTGAGGAACATGGTGAAGTTGATGGG
CCCTGGCGCCTCGTTCATCATGCCCTCCAGGTACTCGTCTGTGGGGTTCTTCCCCAGAGAGGCCAACATG
TCGTGCAGGTCCTCCTTATCAATGAAGCCATCGCGGTTCTGATCAATCATGTTGAAGGCCTCCTTAAACT
CCTGGATCTGGGACTGGTCAAACATGGCGAAGACATTGGACGTAGCCCTCTGGGGCCTCTTCTTGGTGGT
CTTGGCCTTGGCTCTCTTGCTCGACATAAGCTTGAGCTCGAGATCTGAGTCCGGTAGCGCTAGCGGATCT
GACGGTTCACTAAACCAGCTCTGCTTATATAGACCTCCCACCGTACACGCCTACCGCCCATTTGCGTCAA
TGGGGCGGAGTTGTTACGACATTTTGGAAAGTCCCGTTGATTTTGGTGCCAAAACAAACTCCCATTGACG
TCAATGGGGTGGAGACTTGGAAATCCCCGTGAGTCAAACCGCTATCCACGCCCATTGATGTACTGCCAAA
ACCGCATCACCATGG
