[The description below was written by a language model from this plasmid's Addgene catalogue record.]
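Description:
EBFP2-LC-Myosin-N-7 is a mammalian expression plasmid built on the EBFP2-N1 backbone (about 4.75 kb without the insert), a vector of the "N1" style in which a gene of interest is cloned upstream of the fluorescent protein coding sequence. It is maintained in E. coli as a high-copy plasmid under kanamycin selection. For mammalian cells it carries a neomycin resistance marker, so stably transfected cells can be selected with G418. No feature table accompanies the record, so the replication origins and the exact arrangement of the resistance cassette are not stated.

The payload is a mouse myosin light chain coding sequence, listed as LC-Myosin with a RefSeq transcript as its alternative name. It is expressed from the CMV promoter, a strong constitutive promoter in most mammalian cell types. The insert is fused in frame to EBFP2, which lies on the backbone at the C terminus of the myosin light chain. EBFP2 is an enhanced blue fluorescent protein, and the record gives its excitation and emission as 383 nm and 448 nm. The "N-7" in the name probably indicates the fusion orientation and a seven-residue linker between the two proteins, but the record does not confirm this, and the cloning method is listed as unknown. The 3′ sequencing primer implies an SV40 polyadenylation signal downstream of the fusion.

The stated purpose is localization. Expressing the blue-tagged light chain lets myosin-containing structures be seen by fluorescence microscopy, and the blue channel suits it to multicolour imaging alongside green or red markers.
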