Addgene plasmid #55245: EBFP2-LC-Myosin-N-7
Purpose: Localization: Light Chain Myosin, Excitation: 383, Emission: 448
Depositing lab: Michael Davidson. Depositing organization: Florida State University, Tallahassee.
Backbone
  Vector backbone: EBFP2-N1
  Backbone size w/o insert (bp): 4750
  Vector type: Mammalian Expression
  Selectable markers: Neomycin (select with G418)
Growth in bacteria
  Bacterial resistance: Kanamycin, 50 μg/mL
  Growth temperature: 37°C
  Growth strain: DH5alpha
  Copy number: High Copy
Gene/Insert
  Gene/Insert name: LC-Myosin (alt name: NM_172118.1)
  Species: M. musculus (mouse)
  Promoter: CMV
  Tag / fusion protein: EBFP2 (C terminal on backbone)
  Cloning method: Unknown
  Sequencing primers: 5′ CMV-F; 3′ SV40pA-R
Terms and licenses: Academic/Nonprofit Terms; Industry Terms
Depositor comments: . Excitation = 383; Emission = 448
How to cite: EBFP2-LC-Myosin-N-7 was a gift from Michael Davidson (Addgene plasmid # 55245 ; http://n2t.net/addgene:55245 ; RRID:Addgene_55245)
